Addgene plasmid #143818: TFORF1516
Purpose: Lentiviral vector for overexpressing transcription factor ORFs with unique 24-bp barcodes. Barcodes facilitate identification of transcription factors in pooled screens.
Depositing lab: Feng Zhang. Depositing organization: Broad Institute. Publication: A transcription factor atlas of directed differentiation. Joung J, Ma S, Tay T, Geiger-Schuller KR, Kirchgatterer PC, Verdine VK, Guo B, Arias-Garcia MA, Allen WE, Singh A, Kuksenko O, Abudayyeh OO, Gootenberg JS, Fu Z, Macrae RK, Buenrostro JD, Regev A, Zhang F. Cell. 2023 Jan 5;186(1):209-229.e26. doi: 10.1016/j.cell.2022.11.026. PubMed 36608654.
Backbone
  Vector backbone: pLX_TRC317
  Backbone manufacturer: Broad Institute Genetic Perturbation Platform
  Backbone size w/o insert (bp): 8264
  Vector type: Mammalian Expression, Lentiviral
  Selectable markers: Puromycin
Growth in bacteria
  Bacterial resistance: Ampicillin, 100 μg/mL
  Growth temperature: 37°C
  Growth strain: NEB Stable
  Copy number: High Copy
Gene/Insert
  Gene/Insert name: ZNF737
  Species: H. sapiens (human)
  Insert size (bp): 1712
  Entrez Gene: ZNF737 (a.k.a. ZNF102)
  Promoter: EF1a
  Cloning method: Unknown
  Sequencing primers: 5′ GGGTGGAGACTGAAGTTAGGCCAG; 3′ CACATAGCGTAAAAGGAGCAACATAG
Terms and licenses: Academic/Nonprofit Terms; Industry Terms: Not Available to Industry
Depositor comments: NM_001159293,ENST00000427401 . The transcription factor ORF portion of this plasmid was synthesized by Genewiz. Please test multiple small colonies in case of plasmid recombination. To make this collection available in a timely manner, a portion of this collection was not fully sequenced by Addgene. If an Addgene verified full plasmid sequence is not available, please contact us prior to placing an order to request the full sequence.
How to cite: TFORF1516 was a gift from Feng Zhang (Addgene plasmid # 143818 ; http://n2t.net/addgene:143818 ; RRID:Addgene_143818)
