[The description below was written by a language model from this plasmid's Addgene catalogue record and pLannotate feature annotations shown in this document.]
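Description:
TFORF1516 is a lentiviral mammalian expression plasmid built on the pLX_TRC317 backbone and belongs to a barcoded library of human transcription factor open reading frames. It is propagated in E. coli through a high-copy ColE1/pUC-type origin with ampicillin selection (AmpR under its own bla promoter), and it also carries an f1 origin and remnants of a lac/T7/T3 cloning region. The depositor notes that the plasmid may recombine, as lentiviral repeat-containing vectors sometimes do.

The viral portion has a third-generation, self-inactivating layout. An RSV promoter drives a truncated HIV-1 5' LTR, followed by the Ψ packaging signal with a gag fragment, the RRE for Rev-dependent nuclear export, a cPPT/CTS, WPRE to boost transcript expression, and a ΔU3 3' LTR followed by an SV40 polyadenylation signal. Within this transfer cassette, an SV40 promoter/origin segment precedes the puromycin N-acetyltransferase gene, which allows selection of transduced cells. Downstream, the EF-1α promoter drives the insert, human ZNF737 (also known as ZNF102), a synthesized ORF of about 1.7 kb. The automated annotation labels parts of this region as ZNF720 and ZNF493 fragments, which most likely reflects homology among related zinc finger proteins rather than a different insert. The unique 24-bp barcode described for the collection is not annotated in the feature table, so its position is not given in the record.

The construct is intended for overexpressing ZNF737 in mammalian cells, particularly in pooled screens where the barcode identifies which transcription factor each cell received, as in studies of directed differentiation.
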