Features (pLannotate 1.2.2; 32 found; start..end, strand, type, name):
      5..231     +  promoter       RSV promoter: Rous sarcoma virus enhancer/promoter
    232..412     +  LTR            5' LTR (truncated): truncated 5' long terminal repeat (LTR) from HIV-1
    459..584     +  misc_feature   HIV-1 Ψ: packaging signal of human immunodeficiency virus type 1
    568..931     +  CDS            HIV-1 gag (fragment): gag protein from human immunodeficiency virus 1; gag
   1077..1310    +  misc_feature   RRE: The Rev response element (RRE) of HIV-1 allows for Rev-dependent mRNA export from the nucleus to the cytoplasm.
   1687..1713    +  CDS            Rev (fragment): human immunodeficiency virus 1 (HIV-1) Rev protein; rev; enhances nuclear export of unspliced and incompletely spliced viral mRNAs
   1720..1743    +  promoter       SV40 promoter (fragment): SV40 early promoter
   1744..1815    +  promoter       SV40 promoter (fragment): SV40 enhancer and early promoter
   1839..1974    +  rep_origin     SV40 ori: SV40 origin of replication
   2020..2616    +  CDS            PuroR (fragment): puromycin N-acetyltransferase; pac from Streptomyces; confers resistance to puromycin
   2665..2782    +  misc_feature   cPPT/CTS: central polypurine tract and central termination sequence of HIV-1
   2847..2913    +  CDS            small t antigen (fragment): SV40 (simian virus 40) small t antigen
   2920..4098    +  promoter       EF-1α promoter: strong constitutive promoter for human elongation factor EF-1α
   4115..4471    +  CDS            ZNF720 (fragment): ZN720_HUMAN - Experimental evidence at protein level: Swiss-Prot protein existence level 1. From Homo sapiens (Human).
   4475..4630    +  CDS            ZNF493 (fragment): ZN493_HUMAN - Experimental evidence at protein level: Swiss-Prot protein existence level 1. May be involved in transcriptional regulation. From Homo sapiens (Human).
   5738..5791    +  promoter       U6 promoter (fragment): RNA polymerase III promoter for human U6 snRNA
   5833..6421    +  misc_feature   WPRE: woodchuck hepatitis virus posttranscriptional regulatory element
   6472..6491    +  misc_feature   cPPT/CTS (fragment): central polypurine tract and central termination sequence of HIV-1
   6493..6726    +  LTR            3' LTR (ΔU3): self-inactivating 3' long terminal repeat (LTR) from HIV-1
   6804..6925    +  polyA_signal   SV40 poly(A) signal: SV40 polyadenylation signal
   6965..7100    +  rep_origin     SV40 ori: SV40 origin of replication
   7121..7139    -  promoter       T7 promoter: promoter for bacteriophage T7 RNA polymerase
   7147..7302    +  CDS            lacZα (fragment): LacZα fragment of β-galactosidase; lacZ fragment
   7307..7735    +  rep_origin     f1 ori (sequence partly withheld): f1 bacteriophage origin of replication; arrow indicates direction of (+) strand synthesis
   7788..7892    +  promoter       AmpR promoter: bla
   7893..8753    +  CDS            AmpR: β-lactamase; bla; confers resistance to ampicillin, carbenicillin, and related antibiotics
   8924..9512    +  rep_origin     ori: high-copy-number ColE1/pMB1/pBR322/pUC origin of replication
   9695..9787    +  CDS            lacI (fragment): lac repressor; lacI; The lac repressor binds to the lac operator to inhibit transcription in E. coli. This inhibition can be relieved by adding lactose or isopropyl-β-D-thiogalactopyranoside (IPTG).
   9800..9821    +  protein_bind   CAP binding site: CAP binding activates transcription in the presence of cAMP. E. coli catabolite activator protein
   9836..9866    +  promoter       lac promoter: promoter for the E. coli lac operon
   9874..9890    +  protein_bind   lac operator: The lac repressor binds to the lac operator to inhibit transcription in E. coli. This inhibition can be relieved by adding lactose or isopropyl-β-D-thiogalactopyranoside (IPTG). lac repressor encoded by lacI
   9935..9953    +  promoter       T3 promoter: promoter for bacteriophage T3 RNA polymerase
>Addgene plasmid #143818 | TFORF1516 | addgene full sequence | sequence record 396263 | Addgene NGS Result
TTAATGTAGTCTTATGCAATACTCTTGTAGTCTTGCAACATGGTAACGATGAGTTAGCAACATGCCTTAC
AAGGAGAGAAAAAGCACCGTGCATGCCGATTGGTGGAAGTAAGGTGGTACGATCGTGCCTTATTAGGAAG
GCAACAGACGGGTCTGACATGGATTGGACGAACCACTGAATTGCCGCATTGCAGAGATATTGTATTTAAG
TGCCTAGCTCGATACATAAACGGGTCTCTCTGGTTAGACCAGATCTGAGCCTGGGAGCTCTCTGGCTAAC
TAGGGAACCCACTGCTTAAGCCTCAATAAAGCTTGCCTTGAGTGCTTCAAGTAGTGTGTGCCCGTCTGTT
GTGTGACTCTGGTAACTAGAGATCCCTCAGACCCTTTTAGTCAGTGTGGAAAATCTCTAGCAGTGGCGCC
CGAACAGGGACTTGAAAGCGAAAGGGAAACCAGAGGAGCTCTCTCGACGCAGGACTCGGCTTGCTGAAGC
GCGCACGGCAAGAGGCGAGGGGCGGCGACTGGTGAGTACGCCAAAAATTTTGACTAGCGGAGGCTAGAAG
GAGAGAGATGGGTGCGAGAGCGTCAGTATTAAGCGGGGGAGAATTAGATCGCGATGGGAAAAAATTCGGT
TAAGGCCAGGGGGAAAGAAAAAATATAAATTAAAACATATAGTATGGGCAAGCAGGGAGCTAGAACGATT
CGCAGTTAATCCTGGCCTGTTAGAAACATCAGAAGGCTGTAGACAAATACTGGGACAGCTACAACCATCC
CTTCAGACAGGATCAGAAGAACTTAGATCATTATATAATACAGTAGCAACCCTCTATTGTGTGCATCAAA
GGATAGAGATAAAAGACACCAAGGAAGCTTTAGACAAGATAGAGGAAGAGCAAAACAAAAGTAAGACCAC
CGCACAGCAAGCGGCCGCTGATCTTCAGACCTGGAGGAGGAGATATGAGGGACAATTGGAGAAGTGAATT
ATATAAATATAAAGTAGTAAAAATTGAACCATTAGGAGTAGCACCCACCAAGGCAAAGAGAAGAGTGGTG
CAGAGAGAAAAAAGAGCAGTGGGAATAGGAGCTTTGTTCCTTGGGTTCTTGGGAGCAGCAGGAAGCACTA
TGGGCGCAGCGTCAATGACGCTGACGGTACAGGCCAGACAATTATTGTCTGGTATAGTGCAGCAGCAGAA
CAATTTGCTGAGGGCTATTGAGGCGCAACAGCATCTGTTGCAACTCACAGTCTGGGGCATCAAGCAGCTC
CAGGCAAGAATCCTGGCTGTGGAAAGATACCTAAAGGATCAACAGCTCCTGGGGATTTGGGGTTGCTCTG
GAAAACTCATTTGCACCACTGCTGTGCCTTGGAATGCTAGTTGGAGTAATAAATCTCTGGAACAGATTTG
GAATCACACGACCTGGATGGAGTGGGACAGAGAAATTAACAATTACACAAGCTTAATACACTCCTTAATT
GAAGAATCGCAAAACCAGCAAGAAAAGAATGAACAAGAATTATTGGAATTAGATAAATGGGCAAGTTTGT
GGAATTGGTTTAACATAACAAATTGGCTGTGGTATATAAAATTATTCATAATGATAGTAGGAGGCTTGGT
AGGTTTAAGAATAGTTTTTGCTGTACTTTCTATAGTGAATAGAGTTAGGCAGGGATATTCACCATTATCG
TTTCAGACCCACCTCCCAACCCCGAGGGGACCCATGCATTGCATCTCAATTAGTCAGCAACCAGGTGTGG
AAAGTCCCCAGGCTCCCCAGCAGGCAGAAGTATGCAAAGCATGCGTCTCAATTAGTCAGCAACCATAGTC
CCGCCCCTAACTCCGCCCATCCCGCCCCTAACTCCGCCCAGTTCCGCCCATTCTCCGCCCCATGGCTGAC
TAATTTTTTTTATTTATGCAGAGGCCGAGGCCGCCTCGGCCTCTGAGCTATTCCAGAAGTAGTGAGGAGG
CTTTTTTGGAGGCCTAGGCTTTTGCAAAAAGCTTTCTAGAGGTACCACCGGAGCTTACCATGACCGAGTA
CAAGCCCACGGTGCGCCTCGCCACCCGCGACGACGTCCCCAGGGCCGTACGCACCCTCGCCGCCGCGTTC
GCCGACTACCCCGCCACGCGCCACACCGTCGATCCGGACCGCCACATCGAGCGGGTCACCGAGCTGCAAG
AACTCTTCCTCACGCGCGTCGGGCTCGACATCGGCAAGGTGTGGGTCGCGGACGACGGCGCCGCCGTGGC
GGTCTGGACCACGCCGGAGAGCGTCGAAGCGGGGGCGGTGTTCGCCGAGATCGGCCCGCGCATGGCCGAG
TTGAGCGGTTCCCGGCTGGCCGCGCAGCAACAGATGGAAGGCCTCCTGGCGCCGCACCGGCCCAAGGAGC
CCGCGTGGTTCCTGGCCACCGTCGGCGTCTCGCCCGACCACCAGGGCAAGGGTCTGGGCAGCGCCGTCGT
GCTCCCCGGAGTGGAGGCGGCCGAGCGCGCCGGGGTGCCCGCCTTCCTGGAGACCTCCGCGCCCCGCAAC
CTCCCCTTCTACGAGCGGCTCGGCTTCACCGTCACCGCCGACGTCGAGGTGCCCGAAGGACCGCGCACCT
GGTGCATGACCCGCAAGCCCGGTGCCAGTTAACGAATTCTAGATCTTGAGACAAATGGCAGTATTCATCC
ACAATTTTAAAAGAAAAGGGGGGATTGGGGGGTACAGTGCAGGGGAAAGAATAGTAGACATAATAGCAAC
AGACATACAAACTAAAGAATTACAAAAACAAATTACAAAAATTCAAAATTTTCGGGTTTATTACAGGGAC
AGCAGAGATCCACTTTGGCGCCGGCTCGAGGCCTGCAGGTGCAAAGATGGATAAAGTTTTAAACAGAGAG
GAATCTTTGCAGCTAATGGACCTTCTAGGTCTTGAAAGGAGTGGGAATTGGCTCCGGTGCCCGTCAGTGG
GCAGAGCGCACATCGCCCACAGTCCCCGAGAAGTTGGGGGGAGGGGTCGGCAATTGAACCGGTGCCTAGA
GAAGGTGGCGCGGGGTAAACTGGGAAAGTGATGTCGTGTACTGGCTCCGCCTTTTTCCCGAGGGTGGGGG
AGAACCGTATATAAGTGCAGTAGTCGCCGTGAACGTTCTTTTTCGCAACGGGTTTGCCGCCAGAACACAG
GTAAGTGCCGTGTGTGGTTCCCGCGGGCCTGGCCTCTTTACGGGTTATGGCCCTTGCGTGCCTTGAATTA
CTTCCACCTGGCTGCAGTACGTGATTCTTGATCCCGAGCTTCGGGTTGGAAGTGGGTGGGAGAGTTCGAG
GCCTTGCGCTTAAGGAGCCCCTTCGCCTCGTGCTTGAGTTGAGGCCTGGCCTGGGCGCTGGGGCCGCCGC
GTGCGAATCTGGTGGCACCTTCGCGCCTGTCTCGCTGCTTTCGATAAGTCTCTAGCCATTTAAAATTTTT
GATGACCTGCTGCGACGCTTTTTTTCTGGCAAGATAGTCTTGTAAATGCGGGCCAAGATCTGCACACTGG
TATTTCGGTTTTTGGGGCCGCGGGCGGCGACGGGGCCCGTGCGTCCCAGCGCACATGTTCGGCGAGGCGG
GGCCTGCGAGCGCGGCCACCGAGAATCGGACGGGGGTAGTCTCAAGCTGGCCGGCCTGCTCTGGTGCCTG
GCCTCGCGCCGCCGTGTATCGCCCCGCCCTGGGCGGCAAGGCTGGCCCGGTCGGCACCAGTTGCGTGAGC
GGAAAGATGGCCGCTTCCCGGCCCTGCTGCAGGGAGCTCAAAATGGAGGACGCGGCGCTCGGGAGAGCGG
GCGGGTGAGTCACCCACACAAAGGAAAAGGGCCTTTCCGTCCTCAGCCGTCGCTTCATGTGACTCCACGG
AGTACCGGGCGCCGTCCAGGCACCTCGATTAGTTCTCGAGCTTTTGGAGTACGTCGTCTTTAGGTTGGGG
GGAGGGGTTTTATGCGATGGAGTTTCCCCACACTGAGTGGGTGGAGACTGAAGTTAGGCCAGCTTGGCAC
TTGATGTAATTCTCCTTGGAATTTGCCCTTTTTGAGTTTGGATCTTGGTTCATTCTCAAGCCTCAGACAG
TGGTTCAAAGTTTTTTTCTTCCATTTCAGGTGTCGTGAGGCTAGCACCGCCACCATGGGGCCATTGCAAT
TTAGAGACGTGGCCATAGAATTCTCTCTGGAGGAGTGGCATTGCCTGGACACTGCACAGCGGAATTTATA
TAGGAATGTGATGTTAGAGAACTACAGAAACCTGGTCTTCCTTGGTATTGTTGTCTCTAAGCCAGACCTC
ATCACCTGTCTGGAGCAAGGAAAAAAACCTTTGACCATGAAGAAACATGAGATGGTAGCCAACCCCTCAG
TTACGTGTTCTCATTTTGCCCGAGATCTTTGGCCAGAGCAGAGCATAAAAGATTCTTTCCAAAAAGTGAC
ACTGAGAAGATATGAAAACTATGGACATGACAATTTACAGTTTAAAAAGGGCTGTGAAAGTGTAGATGAG
TGTAAGGTGCACAAAAGAGGTTATAATGGACTTAACCAATATTTGACAACTACTCAAAGCAAAATATTTC
AGTGTGATAAATATGTGAAAGTCATTCATAAATTTTCAAATTCAAACAGACATAAGATAAGACATACTGG
AAAAAAACCTTTCAAATGTATAGAATGTGGCAAAGCTTTTAACCAGTCTTCAACCCTTACTACACATAAG
AAAATTCATACTGGGGAGAAACCCTTCAAATGTGAAGAATGTGGCAAAGCCTTCAACTGGTCCTCACACC
TTACTACACATAAGAGAATTCATACTGGAGAGAAACGGTACAAATGTGAAGACTGTGGCAAAGCCTTTAG
CCGGTTTTCATACCTTACTGCACATAAGATAATTCATAGTGGAGAGAAACCCTACAAATGTGAAGAATGT
GGCAAGGCCTTTAAGCGCTCCTCTAACCTTACTACACATAAGATAATTCATACTGGAGAGAAACCCTACA
AATGTGAAGAATGTGGCAAGGCCTTTAAGCGCTCCTCTATCCTTACTGCGCATAAGATAATTCATAGCGG
AGAGAAACCCTACAAATGTGAAGAATGTGGCAAAGCCTTTAAGCACCCCTCTGTCCTTACTACACATAAA
AGAATTCATACTGGAGAGAAACCCTACAAATGTGAAGAATGTGGCAGAGCCTTTAAGTACTTCTCATCCC
TTACTACACACAAGATAATTCATAGTGGAGAGAAACCCTACAAATGTGAAGAATGTGGCAAAGCCTTCAA
CTGGTCCTCACACCTTACTACACATAAGAGAATTCATACTGGAGAGAAACCCTACAAATGTGAAGAATGT
GGCGAAGCCTTTAAGTACTCCTCTTCCCTTACTACACATAAGATAATCCATACTGGACAGCAACCCTTCA
AGTGTGAAGAATGTGGCAAGGCCTTTAAGTGCTTCTCTATCCTTACTACACATAAGAGAATTCATACTGG
AGAGAAACCCTACAAATGTGAAGAATGTGGCAAAGCCTTCAACTCGTCCTCACACCTTACTGCACATAAG
AGAATTCATACTGGAGAGAAACCCTACAAATGTGAACGATGTGGCAAGGCTTTTAAGCGCTCCTTTATCC
TTACTAGACATAAGAGAATTCATACTGGAGAGAAACCCTACAAATGTGAAGAATGTGGCAAAGGCTTTAA
GTGCCCCTCTACCCTTACTACACATAAGGTAATTCATACTGGAGAGAAACTATAGTAATGAACTAGTCCG
TAACTTGAAAGTATTTCGATTTCTTGGCTTTATATATCTTGTGGAAAGGACGATTGGTTTCGTTAGGTAC
TGTGCACACGCGTTAAGTCGACAATCAACCTCTGGATTACAAAATTTGTGAAAGATTGACTGGTATTCTT
AACTATGTTGCTCCTTTTACGCTATGTGGATACGCTGCTTTAATGCCTTTGTATCATGCTATTGCTTCCC
GTATGGCTTTCATTTTCTCCTCCTTGTATAAATCCTGGTTGCTGTCTCTTTATGAGGAGTTGTGGCCCGT
TGTCAGGCAACGTGGCGTGGTGTGCACTGTGTTTGCTGACGCAACCCCCACTGGTTGGGGCATTGCCACC
ACCTGTCAGCTCCTTTCCGGGACTTTCGCTTTCCCCCTCCCTATTGCCACGGCGGAACTCATCGCCGCCT
GCCTTGCCCGCTGCTGGACAGGGGCTCGGCTGTTGGGCACTGACAATTCCGTGGTGTTGTCGGGGAAATC
ATCGTCCTTTCCTTGGCTGCTCGCCTGTGTTGCCACCTGGATTCTGCGCGGGACGTCCTTCTGCTACGTC
CCTTCGGCCCTCAATCCAGCGGACCTTCCTTCCCGCGGCCTGCTGCCGGCTCTGCGGCCTCTTCCGCGTC
TTCGCCTTCGCCCTCAGACGAGTCGGATCTCCCTTTGGGCCGCCTCCCCGCGTCGACTTTAAGACCAATG
ACTTACAAGGCAGCTGTAGATCTTAGCCACTTTTTAAAAGAAAAGGGGGGACTGGAAGGGCTAATTCACT
CCCAACGAAGACAAGATCTGCTTTTTGCTTGTACTGGGTCTCTCTGGTTAGACCAGATCTGAGCCTGGGA
GCTCTCTGGCTAACTAGGGAACCCACTGCTTAAGCCTCAATAAAGCTTGCCTTGAGTGCTTCAAGTAGTG
TGTGCCCGTCTGTTGTGTGACTCTGGTAACTAGAGATCCCTCAGACCCTTTTAGTCAGTGTGGAAAATCT
CTAGCAGTACGTATAGTAGTTCATGTCATCTTATTATTCAGTATTTATAACTTGCAAAGAAATGAATATC
AGAGAGTGAGAGGAACTTGTTTATTGCAGCTTATAATGGTTACAAATAAAGCAATAGCATCACAAATTTC
ACAAATAAAGCATTTTTTTCACTGCATTCTAGTTGTGGTTTGTCCAAACTCATCAATGTATCTTATCATG
TCTGGCTCTAGCTATCCCGCCCCTAACTCCGCCCATCCCGCCCCTAACTCCGCCCAGTTCCGCCCATTCT
CCGCCCCATGGCTGACTAATTTTTTTTATTTATGCAGAGGCCGAGGCCGCCTCGGCCTCTGAGCTATTCC
AGAAGTAGTGAGGAGGCTTTTTTGGAGGCCTAGGGACGTACCCAATTCGCCCTATAGTGAGTCGTATTAC
GCGCGCTCACTGGCCGTCGTTTTACAACGTCGTGACTGGGAAAACCCTGGCGTTACCCAACTTAATCGCC
TTGCAGCACATCCCCCTTTCGCCAGCTGGCGTAATAGCGAAGAGGCCCGCACCGATCGCCCTTCCCAACA
GTTGCGCAGCCTGAATGGCGAATGGG
[124 nt withheld, positions 7307-7430]
C
[91 nt withheld, positions 7432-7522]
A
[49 nt withheld, positions 7524-7572]
CCTTTGACGTTGGAGTCCACGTTCTTT
[37 nt withheld, positions 7600-7636]
ACCCTATCTCGGTCTATTCTTTTGATTTATAAGGGATTTTGCCGATTTCGGCCTATTGGTTAAAAAATGA
GCTGATTTAACAAAAATTTAACGCGAATTTTAACAAAATATTAACGCTTACAATTTAGGTGGCACTTTTC
GGGGAAATGTGCGCGGAACCCCTATTTGTTTATTTTTCTAAATACATTCAAATATGTATCCGCTCATGAG
ACAATAACCCTGATAAATGCTTCAATAATATTGAAAAAGGAAGAGTATGAGTATTCAACATTTCCGTGTC
GCCCTTATTCCCTTTTTTGCGGCATTTTGCCTTCCTGTTTTTGCTCACCCAGAAACGCTGGTGAAAGTAA
AAGATGCTGAAGATCAGTTGGGTGCACGAGTGGGTTACATCGAACTGGATCTCAACAGCGGTAAGATCCT
TGAGAGTTTTCGCCCCGAAGAACGTTTTCCAATGATGAGCACTTTTAAAGTTCTGCTATGTGGCGCGGTA
TTATCCCGTATTGACGCCGGGCAAGAGCAACTCGGTCGCCGCATACACTATTCTCAGAATGACTTGGTTG
AGTACTCACCAGTCACAGAAAAGCATCTTACGGATGGCATGACAGTAAGAGAATTATGCAGTGCTGCCAT
AACCATGAGTGATAACACTGCGGCCAACTTACTTCTGACAACGATCGGAGGACCGAAGGAGCTAACCGCT
TTTTTGCACAACATGGGGGATCATGTAACTCGCCTTGATCGTTGGGAACCGGAGCTGAATGAAGCCATAC
CAAACGACGAGCGTGACACCACGATGCCTGTAGCAATGGCAACAACGTTGCGCAAACTATTAACTGGCGA
ACTACTTACTCTAGCTTCCCGGCAACAATTAATAGACTGGATGGAGGCGGATAAAGTTGCAGGACCACTT
CTGCGCTCGGCCCTTCCGGCTGGCTGGTTTATTGCTGATAAATCTGGAGCCGGTGAGCGTGGGTCTCGCG
GTATCATTGCAGCACTGGGGCCAGATGGTAAGCCCTCCCGTATCGTAGTTATCTACACGACGGGGAGTCA
GGCAACTATGGATGAACGAAATAGACAGATCGCTGAGATAGGTGCCTCACTGATTAAGCATTGGTAACTG
TCAGACCAAGTTTACTCATATATACTTTAGATTGATTTAAAACTTCATTTTTAATTTAAAAGGATCTAGG
TGAAGATCCTTTTTGATAATCTCATGACCAAAATCCCTTAACGTGAGTTTTCGTTCCACTGAGCGTCAGA
CCCCGTAGAAAAGATCAAAGGATCTTCTTGAGATCCTTTTTTTCTGCGCGTAATCTGCTGCTTGCAAACA
AAAAAACCACCGCTACCAGCGGTGGTTTGTTTGCCGGATCAAGAGCTACCAACTCTTTTTCCGAAGGTAA
CTGGCTTCAGCAGAGCGCAGATACCAAATACTGTTCTTCTAGTGTAGCCGTAGTTAGGCCACCACTTCAA
GAACTCTGTAGCACCGCCTACATACCTCGCTCTGCTAATCCTGTTACCAGTGGCTGCTGCCAGTGGCGAT
AAGTCGTGTCTTACCGGGTTGGACTCAAGACGATAGTTACCGGATAAGGCGCAGCGGTCGGGCTGAACGG
GGGGTTCGTGCACACAGCCCAGCTTGGAGCGAACGACCTACACCGAACTGAGATACCTACAGCGTGAGCT
ATGAGAAAGCGCCACGCTTCCCGAAGGGAGAAAGGCGGACAGGTATCCGGTAAGCGGCAGGGTCGGAACA
GGAGAGCGCACGAGGGAGCTTCCAGGGGGAAACGCCTGGTATCTTTATAGTCCTGTCGGGTTTCGCCACC
TCTGACTTGAGCGTCGATTTTTGTGATGCTCGTCAGGGGGGCGGAGCCTATGGAAAAACGCCAGCAACGC
GGCCTTTTTACGGTTCCTGGCCTTTTGCTGGCCTTTTGCTCACATGTTCTTTCCTGCGTTATCCCCTGAT
TCTGTGGATAACCGTATTACCGCCTTTGAGTGAGCTGATACCGCTCGCCGCAGCCGAACGACCGAGCGCA
GCGAGTCAGTGAGCGAGGAAGCGGAAGAGCGCCCAATACGCAAACCGCCTCTCCCCGCGCGTTGGCCGAT
TCATTAATGCAGCTGGCACGACAGGTTTCCCGACTGGAAAGCGGGCAGTGAGCGCAACGCAATTAATGTG
AGTTAGCTCACTCATTAGGCACCCCAGGCTTTACACTTTATGCTTCCGGCTCGTATGTTGTGTGGAATTG
TGAGCGGATAACAATTTCACACAGGAAACAGCTATGACCATGATTACGCCAAGCGCGCAATTAACCCTCA
CTAAAGGGAACAAAAGCTGGAGCTGCAAGC
