>Addgene plasmid #143818 | TFORF1516 | depositor partial sequence | sequence record 283581 | Insert
ACCGCCACCATGGGGCCATTGCAATTTAGAGACGTGGCCATAGAATTCTCTCTGGAGGAGTGGCATTGCC
TGGACACTGCACAGCGGAATTTATATAGGAATGTGATGTTAGAGAACTACAGAAACCTGGTCTTCCTTGG
TATTGTTGTCTCTAAGCCAGACCTCATCACCTGTCTGGAGCAAGGAAAAAAACCTTTGACCATGAAGAAA
CATGAGATGGTAGCCAACCCCTCAGTTACGTGTTCTCATTTTGCCCGAGATCTTTGGCCAGAGCAGAGCA
TAAAAGATTCTTTCCAAAAAGTGACACTGAGAAGATATGAAAACTATGGACATGACAATTTACAGTTTAA
AAAGGGCTGTGAAAGTGTAGATGAGTGTAAGGTGCACAAAAGAGGTTATAATGGACTTAACCAATATTTG
ACAACTACTCAAAGCAAAATATTTCAGTGTGATAAATATGTGAAAGTCATTCATAAATTTTCAAATTCAA
ACAGACATAAGATAAGACATACTGGAAAAAAACCTTTCAAATGTATAGAATGTGGCAAAGCTTTTAACCA
GTCTTCAACCCTTACTACACATAAGAAAATTCATACTGGGGAGAAACCCTTCAAATGTGAAGAATGTGGC
AAAGCCTTCAACTGGTCCTCACACCTTACTACACATAAGAGAATTCATACTGGAGAGAAACGGTACAAAT
GTGAAGACTGTGGCAAAGCCTTTAGCCGGTTTTCATACCTTACTGCACATAAGATAATTCATAGTGGAGA
GAAACCCTACAAATGTGAAGAATGTGGCAAGGCCTTTAAGCGCTCCTCTAACCTTACTACACATAAGATA
ATTCATACTGGAGAGAAACCCTACAAATGTGAAGAATGTGGCAAGGCCTTTAAGCGCTCCTCTATCCTTA
CTGCGCATAAGATAATTCATAGCGGAGAGAAACCCTACAAATGTGAAGAATGTGGCAAAGCCTTTAAGCA
CCCCTCTGTCCTTACTACACATAAAAGAATTCATACTGGAGAGAAACCCTACAAATGTGAAGAATGTGGC
AGAGCCTTTAAGTACTTCTCATCCCTTACTACACACAAGATAATTCATAGTGGAGAGAAACCCTACAAAT
GTGAAGAATGTGGCAAAGCCTTCAACTGGTCCTCACACCTTACTACACATAAGAGAATTCATACTGGAGA
GAAACCCTACAAATGTGAAGAATGTGGCGAAGCCTTTAAGTACTCCTCTTCCCTTACTACACATAAGATA
ATCCATACTGGACAGCAACCCTTCAAGTGTGAAGAATGTGGCAAGGCCTTTAAGTGCTTCTCTATCCTTA
CTACACATAAGAGAATTCATACTGGAGAGAAACCCTACAAATGTGAAGAATGTGGCAAAGCCTTCAACTC
GTCCTCACACCTTACTGCACATAAGAGAATTCATACTGGAGAGAAACCCTACAAATGTGAACGATGTGGC
AAGGCTTTTAAGCGCTCCTTTATCCTTACTAGACATAAGAGAATTCATACTGGAGAGAAACCCTACAAAT
GTGAAGAATGTGGCAAAGGCTTTAAGTGCCCCTCTACCCTTACTACACATAAGGTAATTCATACTGGAGA
GAAACTATAGTAATGAACTAGTCCGTAACTTGAAAGTATTTCGATTTCTTGGCTTTATATATCTTGTGGA
AAGGACGATTGGTTTCGTTAGGTACTGTGCAC
