>Addgene plasmid #143818 | TFORF1516 | depositor partial sequence | sequence record 283582 | Barcode
TTGGTTTCGTTAGGTACTGTGCAC
